Addgene plasmid #129338: pLBS-EF-QUE37C
Purpose: ATP measurement, lentivirus
Depositing lab: Yasushi Okada. Depositing organization: RIKEN Center for Biosystems Dynamics Research, Kobe. Publication: Live cell imaging of metabolic heterogeneity by quantitative fluorescent ATP indicator protein, QUEEN-37C. Yaginuma H, Okada Y. bioRxiv 2021.10.08.463131 10.1101/2021.10.08.463131.
Backbone
  Vector backbone: pLBS.EF
  Vector type: Lentiviral
Growth in bacteria
  Bacterial resistance: Ampicillin, 100 μg/mL
  Growth temperature: 37°C
  Growth strain: NEB Stable
  Copy number: High Copy
Gene/Insert
  Gene/Insert name: QUEEN-37C
  Species: Synthetic
  Cloning method: Restriction Enzyme; 5′ cloning site Unknown (unknown if destroyed)
Terms and licenses: Academic/Nonprofit Terms; Industry Terms: Not Available to Industry
Depositor comments: Depositor Adm #1119 . Please visit https://www.biorxiv.org/content/10.1101/2021.10.08.463131v1 for bioRxiv preprint.
How to cite: pLBS-EF-QUE37C was a gift from Yasushi Okada (Addgene plasmid # 129338 ; http://n2t.net/addgene:129338 ; RRID:Addgene_129338)
