[The description below was written by a language model from this plasmid's Addgene catalogue record and pLannotate feature annotations shown in this document.]
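Description:
pLBS-EF-QUE37C is a lentiviral transfer plasmid (about 8.4 kb) built on the pLBS.EF backbone for delivering the genetically encoded fluorescent ATP indicator QUEEN-37C into mammalian cells. It is maintained in E. coli through a high-copy ColE1/pUC-type origin and selected with ampicillin via the β-lactamase gene. The bacterial portion looks pBluescript-derived, carrying an f1 origin, lacZα and lac regulatory remnants, MCS fragments and flanking T3 and T7 promoters.

The viral portion has the layout of a third-generation vector. An RSV enhancer/promoter replaces the native U3 to drive genomic RNA synthesis from a truncated 5' LTR. This is followed by the HIV-1 Ψ packaging signal with a short gag fragment, the Rev response element for Rev-dependent nuclear export, and the cPPT/CTS, which aids nuclear import of the reverse-transcribed genome. The 3' end carries a second truncated LTR, consistent with a self-inactivating design, followed by an SV40 polyadenylation signal.

Within the provirus, the strong constitutive human EF-1α promoter drives the sensor, and a downstream WPRE enhances transcript stability and expression. The annotation shows the QUEEN-37C open reading frame as a green fluorescent protein of the Aequorea EGFP family (annotated cEGFP) inserted between two fragments of the bacterial F-type ATP synthase ε subunit (atpC). The larger N-terminal fragment matches Bacillus subtilis and the short C-terminal one matches Bacillus PS3. In this arrangement, ATP binding to the ε subunit is expected to alter the fluorescence properties of the embedded fluorophore. The record gives no mammalian selection marker and does not state the cloning sites. The construct is intended for producing lentivirus to express the indicator for quantitative live-cell imaging of ATP levels and metabolic heterogeneity.
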