Features (pLannotate 1.2.2; 28 found; start..end, strand, type, name):
      1..227     +  promoter       RSV promoter: Rous sarcoma virus enhancer/promoter
    228..408     +  LTR            5' LTR (truncated): truncated 5' long terminal repeat (LTR) from HIV-1
    455..580     +  misc_feature   HIV-1 Ψ: packaging signal of human immunodeficiency virus type 1
    564..927     +  CDS            HIV-1 gag (fragment): gag protein from human immunodeficiency virus 1; gag
   1073..1306    +  misc_feature   RRE: The Rev response element (RRE) of HIV-1 allows for Rev-dependent mRNA export from the nucleus to the cytoplasm.
   1683..1783    +  CDS            Rev (fragment): human immunodeficiency virus 1 (HIV-1) Rev protein; rev; enhances nuclear export of unspliced and incompletely spliced viral mRNAs
   1802..1918    +  misc_feature   cPPT/CTS: central polypurine tract and central termination sequence of HIV-1
   1973..3154    +  promoter       EF-1α promoter: strong constitutive promoter for human elongation factor EF-1α
   3163..3220    -  misc_feature   MCS (fragment): pBluescript multiple cloning site
   3238..3558    +  CDS            atpC (fragment): ATPE_BACSU - Experimental evidence at protein level: Swiss-Prot protein existence level 1. Produces ATP from ADP in the presence of a proton gradient across the membrane. From Bacillus subtilis (strain 168).
   3574..4296    +  CDS            cEGFP: cEGFP is a basic (constitutively fluorescent) green fluorescent protein published in 2008, derived from Aequorea victoria.
   4303..4374    +  CDS            atpC (fragment): ATPE_BACP3 - Experimental evidence at protein level: Swiss-Prot protein existence level 1. Produces ATP from ADP in the presence of a proton gradient across the membrane. From Bacillus sp. (strain PS3).
   4414..5002    +  misc_feature   WPRE: woodchuck hepatitis virus posttranscriptional regulatory element
   5023..5160    +  CDS            nef (fragment): NEF_HV1LA - Experimental evidence at protein level: Swiss-Prot protein existence level 1. Extracellular Nef protein targets CD4(+) T-lymphocytes for apoptosis by interacting with CXCR4 surface receptors. From Human immunodeficiency virus type 1 group M subtype B (isolate Lai) (HIV-1).
   5146..5326    +  LTR            5' LTR (truncated): truncated 5' long terminal repeat (LTR) from HIV-1
   5398..5479    +  polyA_signal   SV40 poly(A) signal: SV40 polyadenylation signal
   5515..5544    -  misc_feature   MCS (fragment): pBluescript multiple cloning site
   5557..5575    -  promoter       T3 promoter: promoter for bacteriophage T3 RNA polymerase
   5620..5636    -  protein_bind   lac operator: The lac repressor binds to the lac operator to inhibit transcription in E. coli. This inhibition can be relieved by adding lactose or isopropyl-β-D-thiogalactopyranoside (IPTG). lac repressor encoded by lacI
   5644..5674    -  promoter       lac promoter: promoter for the E. coli lac operon
   5689..5710    -  protein_bind   CAP binding site: CAP binding activates transcription in the presence of cAMP. E. coli catabolite activator protein
   5723..5815    -  CDS            lacI (fragment): lac repressor; lacI; The lac repressor binds to the lac operator to inhibit transcription in E. coli. This inhibition can be relieved by adding lactose or isopropyl-β-D-thiogalactopyranoside (IPTG).
   5998..6586    -  rep_origin     ori: high-copy-number ColE1/pMB1/pBR322/pUC origin of replication
   6757..7617    -  CDS            AmpR: β-lactamase; bla; confers resistance to ampicillin, carbenicillin, and related antibiotics
   7618..7722    -  promoter       AmpR promoter: bla
   7775..8203    -  rep_origin     f1 ori (sequence partly withheld): f1 bacteriophage origin of replication; arrow indicates direction of (+) strand synthesis
   8208..8365    -  CDS            lacZα (fragment): LacZα fragment of β-galactosidase; lacZ fragment
   8368..8386    +  promoter       T7 promoter: promoter for bacteriophage T7 RNA polymerase
>Addgene plasmid #129338 | pLBS-EF-QUE37C | addgene full sequence | sequence record 260996 | Addgene NGS Result
TGTAGTCTTATGCAATACTCTTGTAGTCTTGCAACATGGTAACGATGAGTTAGCAACATGCCTTACAAGG
AGAGAAAAAGCACCGTGCATGCCGATTGGTGGAAGTAAGGTGGTACGATCGTGCCTTATTAGGAAGGCAA
CAGACGGGTCTGACATGGATTGGACGAACCACTGAATTGCCGCATTGCAGAGATATTGTATTTAAGTGCC
TAGCTCGATACATAAACGGGTCTCTCTGGTTAGACCAGATCTGAGCCTGGGAGCTCTCTGGCTAACTAGG
GAACCCACTGCTTAAGCCTCAATAAAGCTTGCCTTGAGTGCTTCAAGTAGTGTGTGCCCGTCTGTTGTGT
GACTCTGGTAACTAGAGATCCCTCAGACCCTTTTAGTCAGTGTGGAAAATCTCTAGCAGTGGCGCCCGAA
CAGGGACTTGAAAGCGAAAGGGAAACCAGAGGAGCTCTCTCGACGCAGGACTCGGCTTGCTGAAGCGCGC
ACGGCAAGAGGCGAGGGGCGGCGACTGGTGAGTACGCCAAAAATTTTGACTAGCGGAGGCTAGAAGGAGA
GAGATGGGTGCGAGAGCGTCAGTATTAAGCGGGGGAGAATTAGATCGCGATGGGAAAAAATTCGGTTAAG
GCCAGGGGGAAAGAAAAAATATAAATTAAAACATATAGTATGGGCAAGCAGGGAGCTAGAACGATTCGCA
GTTAATCCTGGCCTGTTAGAAACATCAGAAGGCTGTAGACAAATACTGGGACAGCTACAACCATCCCTTC
AGACAGGATCAGAAGAACTTAGATCATTATATAATACAGTAGCAACCCTCTATTGTGTGCATCAAAGGAT
AGAGATAAAAGACACCAAGGAAGCTTTAGACAAGATAGAGGAAGAGCAAAACAAAAGTAAGACCACCGCA
CAGCAAGCGGCCGCTGATCTTCAGACCTGGAGGAGGAGATATGAGGGACAATTGGAGAAGTGAATTATAT
AAATATAAAGTAGTAAAAATTGAACCATTAGGAGTAGCACCCACCAAGGCAAAGAGAAGAGTGGTGCAGA
GAGAAAAAAGAGCAGTGGGAATAGGAGCTTTGTTCCTTGGGTTCTTGGGAGCAGCAGGAAGCACTATGGG
CGCAGCGTCAATGACGCTGACGGTACAGGCCAGACAATTATTGTCTGGTATAGTGCAGCAGCAGAACAAT
TTGCTGAGGGCTATTGAGGCGCAACAGCATCTGTTGCAACTCACAGTCTGGGGCATCAAGCAGCTCCAGG
CAAGAATCCTGGCTGTGGAAAGATACCTAAAGGATCAACAGCTCCTGGGGATTTGGGGTTGCTCTGGAAA
ACTCATTTGCACCACTGCTGTGCCTTGGAATGCTAGTTGGAGTAATAAATCTCTGGAACAGATTTGGAAT
CACACGACCTGGATGGAGTGGGACAGAGAAATTAACAATTACACAAGCTTAATACACTCCTTAATTGAAG
AATCGCAAAACCAGCAAGAAAAGAATGAACAAGAATTATTGGAATTAGATAAATGGGCAAGTTTGTGGAA
TTGGTTTAACATAACAAATTGGCTGTGGTATATAAAATTATTCATAATGATAGTAGGAGGCTTGGTAGGT
TTAAGAATAGTTTTTGCTGTACTTTCTATAGTGAATAGAGTTAGGCAGGGATATTCACCATTATCGTTTC
AGACCCACCTCCCAACCCCGAGGGGACCCGACAGGCCCGAAGGAATAGAAGAAGAAGGTGGAGAGAGAGA
CAGAGACAGATCCATTCGATTAGTGAACGGATCTCGACGGTATCGGTTAACTTTTAAAAGAAAAGGGGGG
ATTGGGGGGTACAGTGCAGGGGAAAGAATAGTAGACATAATAGCAACAGACATACAAACTAAAGAATTAC
AAAAACAAATTACAAAATTCAAAATTTTGGGCCCTTCCAACCTTCCAACCGGGATTGATTATTGACTAGA
TCATCGCGTGAGGCTCCGGTGCCCGTCAGTGGGCAGAGCGCACATCGCCCACAGTCCCCGAGAAGTTGGG
GGGAGGGGTCGGCAATTGAACCGGTGCCTAGAGAAGGTGGCGCGGGGTAAACTGGGAAAGTGATGTCGTG
TACTGGCTCCGCCTTTTTCCCGAGGGTGGGGGAGAACCGTATATAAGTGCAGTAGTCGCCGTGAACGTTC
TTTTTCGCAACGGGTTTGCCGCCAGAACACAGGTAAGTGCCGTGTGTGGTTCCCGCGGGCCTGGCCTCTT
TACGGGTTATGGCCCTTGCGTGCCTTGAATTACTTCCACGCCCCTGGCTGCAGTACGTGATTCTTGATCC
CGAGCTTCGGGTTGGAAGTGGGTGGGAGAGTTCGAGGCCTTGCGCTTAAGGAGCCCCTTCGCCTCGTGCT
TGAGTTGAGGCCTGGCCTGGGCGCTGGGGCCGCCGCGTGCGAATCTGGTGGCACCTTCGCGCCTGTCTCG
CTGCTTTCGATAAGTCTCTAGCCATTTAAAATTTTTGATGACCTGCTGCGACGCTTTTTTTCTGGCAAGA
TAGTCTTGTAAATGCGGGCCAAGATCTGCACACTGGTATTTCGGTTTTTGGGGCCGCGGGCGGCGACGGG
GCCCGTGCGTCCCAGCGCACATGTTCGGCGAGGCGGGGCCTGCGAGCGCGGCCACCGAGAATCGGACGGG
GGTAGTCTCAAGCTGGCCGGCCTGCTCTGGTGCCTGGCCTCGCGCCGCCGTGTATCGCCCCGCCCTGGGC
GGCAAGGCTGGCCCGGTCGGCACCAGTTGCGTGAGCGGAAAGATGGCCGCTTCCCGGCCCTGCTGCAGGG
AGCTCAAAATGGAGGACGCGGCGCTCGGGAGAGCGGGCGGGTGAGTCACCCACACAAAGGAAAAGGGCCT
TTCCGTCCTCAGCCGTCGCTTCATGTGACTCCACGGAGTACCGGGCGCCGTCCAGGCACCTCGATTAGTT
CTCGAGCTTTTGGAGTACGTCGTCTTTAGGTTGGGGGGAGGGGTTTTATGCGATGGAGTTTCCCCACACT
GAGTGGGTGGAGACTGAAGTTAGGCCAGCTTGGCACTTGATGTAATTCTCCTTGGAATTTGCCCTTTTTG
AGTTTGGATCTTGGTTCATTCTCAAGCCTCAGACAGTGGTTCAAAGTTTTTTTCTTCCATTTCAGGTGTC
GTGAGGAATTAGTCGAGGTCGACGGTATCGATAAGCTTGATATCGAATTCCTGCAGCCCGGGGGATCCAC
CGGTCGCCACCATGGTGAAAACTGTGAAAGTGAATATAACAACCCCTGATGGGCCAGTCTACGACGCTGA
TATCGAGATGGTGTCCGTGCGGGCCGAGAGTGGTGATCTCGGCATCCTCCCCGGTCACATTCCCACAAAG
GCCCCACTGAAGATCGGAGCTGTGCGGCTGAAGAAGGACGGCCAAACAGAGGATGTCGCAGTCTCAGGCG
GCACTGTTGAAGTGCGGCCTGACCACGTTACCATTAATGCTCAAGCCGCTGAACGGGCGGAGGACATTGA
CGTCCTCCGCGCCAAAGCGGCGAAAGAGCGGGCGGAGCGCCGCCTGCAAAGCCAGACCCGTTACAACAGC
CACAACGTCTATATCATGGCCGACAAGCAGAAGAACGGCATCAAGGTGAACTTCAAGATCCGCCACAACA
TCGAGGACGGCAGCGTGCAGCTCGCCGACCACTACCAGCAGAACACCCCCATCGGCGACGGCCCCGTGCT
GCTGCCCGACAACCACTACCTGAGCACCCAGTCCAAGCTGAGCAAAGACCCCAACGAGAAGCGCGATCAC
ATGGTCCTGCTGGAGTTCGTGACCGCCGCCGGGATCACTCTCGGCATGGACGAGCTGTACAAGGGTGGCA
CCGGAGGGAGCATGGTGAGCAAGGGCGAGGAGCTGTTCACCGGGGTGGTGCCCATCCTGGTCGAGCTGGA
CGGCGACGTAAACGGCCACAAGTTCAGCGTGTCCGGCGAGGGCGAGGGCGATGCCACCTACGGCAAGCTG
ACCCTGAAGTTCATCTGCACCACCGGCAAGCTGCCCGTGCCCTGGCCCACCCTCGTGACCACCCTGACCT
ACGGCGTGCAGTGCTTCAGCCGCTACCCCGACCACATGAAGCAGCACGACTTCTTCAAGTCCGCCATGCC
CGAAGGCTACGTCCAGGAGCGCACCATCTTCTTCAAGGACGACGGCAACTACAAGACCCGCGCCGAGGTG
AAGTTCGAGGGCGACACCCTGGTGAACCGCATCGAGCTGAAGGGCATCGACTTCAAGGAGGACGGCAACA
TCCTGGGGCACAAGCTGGAGTACAACCTGGGTGACATCGACTTCAAACGGGCCGAACTGGCGTTAAAACG
CGCCATGAACCGTTTGAGCGTTGCGGAAGATAAGTGAGCGGCCGCGACTCTAGATCACTAGTCTCGACTC
GACAATCAACCTCTGGATTACAAAATTTGTGAAAGATTGACTGGTATTCTTAACTATGTTGCTCCTTTTA
CGCTATGTGGATACGCTGCTTTAATGCCTTTGTATCATGCTATTGCTTCCCGTATGGCTTTCATTTTCTC
CTCCTTGTATAAATCCTGGTTGCTGTCTCTTTATGAGGAGTTGTGGCCCGTTGTCAGGCAACGTGGCGTG
GTGTGCACTGTGTTTGCTGACGCAACCCCCACTGGTTGGGGCATTGCCACCACCTGTCAGCTCCTTTCCG
GGACTTTCGCTTTCCCCCTCCCTATTGCCACGGCGGAACTCATCGCCGCCTGCCTTGCCCGCTGCTGGAC
AGGGGCTCGGCTGTTGGGCACTGACAATTCCGTGGTGTTGTCGGGGAAGCTGACGTCCTTTCCATGGCTG
CTCGCCTGTGTTGCCACCTGGATTCTGCGCGGGACGTCCTTCTGCTACGTCCCTTCGGCCCTCAATCCAG
CGGACCTTCCTTCCCGCGGCCTGCTGCCGGCTCTGCGGCCTCTTCCGCATCTTCGCCTTCGCCCTCAGAC
GAGTCGGATCTCCCTTTGGGCCGCCTCCCCGCCTGGAATTAATTCGAGCTCGGTACCTTTAAGACCAATG
ACTTACAAGGCAGCTGTAGATCTTAGCCACTTTTTAAAAGAAAAGGGGGGACTGGAAGGGCTAATTCACT
CCCAACGAAGATAAGATCTGCTTTTTGCTTGTACTGGGTCTCTCTGGTTAGACCAGATCTGAGCCTGGGA
GCTCTCTGGCTAACTAGGGAACCCACTGCTTAAGCCTCAATAAAGCTTGCCTTGAGTGCTTCAAGTAGTG
TGTGCCCGTCTGTTGTGTGACTCTGGTAACTAGAGATCCCTCAGACCCTTTTAGTCAGTGTGGAAAATCT
CTAGCAGTAGTAGTTCATGTCATCTTATTATTCAGTATTTATAACTTGCAAAGAAATGAATATCAGAGAG
TGAGAGGAACTTGTTTATTGCAGCTTATAATGGTTACAAATAAAGCAATAGCATCACAAATTTCACAAAT
AAAGCATTTTTTTCACTGCATTCTAGTTGTGGTTTGTCCAAACTCATCAATGTATCTAGAGCGGCCGCCA
CCGCGGTGGAGCTCCAGCTTTTGTTCCCTTTAGTGAGGGTTAATTTCGAGCTTGGCGTAATCATGGTCAT
AGCTGTTTCCTGTGTGAAATTGTTATCCGCTCACAATTCCACACAACATACGAGCCGGAAGCATAAAGTG
TAAAGCCTGGGGTGCCTAATGAGTGAGCTAACTCACATTAATTGCGTTGCGCTCACTGCCCGCTTTCCAG
TCGGGAAACCTGTCGTGCCAGCTGCATTAATGAATCGGCCAACGCGCGGGGAGAGGCGGTTTGCGTATTG
GGCGCTCTTCCGCTTCCTCGCTCACTGACTCGCTGCGCTCGGTCGTTCGGCTGCGGCGAGCGGTATCAGC
TCACTCAAAGGCGGTAATACGGTTATCCACAGAATCAGGGGATAACGCAGGAAAGAACATGTGAGCAAAA
GGCCAGCAAAAGGCCAGGAACCGTAAAAAGGCCGCGTTGCTGGCGTTTTTCCATAGGCTCCGCCCCCCTG
ACGAGCATCACAAAAATCGACGCTCAAGTCAGAGGTGGCGAAACCCGACAGGACTATAAAGATACCAGGC
GTTTCCCCCTGGAAGCTCCCTCGTGCGCTCTCCTGTTCCGACCCTGCCGCTTACCGGATACCTGTCCGCC
TTTCTCCCTTCGGGAAGCGTGGCGCTTTCTCATAGCTCACGCTGTAGGTATCTCAGTTCGGTGTAGGTCG
TTCGCTCCAAGCTGGGCTGTGTGCACGAACCCCCCGTTCAGCCCGACCGCTGCGCCTTATCCGGTAACTA
TCGTCTTGAGTCCAACCCGGTAAGACACGACTTATCGCCACTGGCAGCAGCCACTGGTAACAGGATTAGC
AGAGCGAGGTATGTAGGCGGTGCTACAGAGTTCTTGAAGTGGTGGCCTAACTACGGCTACACTAGAAGAA
CAGTATTTGGTATCTGCGCTCTGCTGAAGCCAGTTACCTTCGGAAAAAGAGTTGGTAGCTCTTGATCCGG
CAAACAAACCACCGCTGGTAGCGGTGGTTTTTTTGTTTGCAAGCAGCAGATTACGCGCAGAAAAAAAGGA
TCTCAAGAAGATCCTTTGATCTTTTCTACGGGGTCTGACGCTCAGTGGAACGAAAACTCACGTTAAGGGA
TTTTGGTCATGAGATTATCAAAAAGGATCTTCACCTAGATCCTTTTAAATTAAAAATGAAGTTTTAAATC
AATCTAAAGTATATATGAGTAAACTTGGTCTGACAGTTACCAATGCTTAATCAGTGAGGCACCTATCTCA
GCGATCTGTCTATTTCGTTCATCCATAGTTGCCTGACTCCCCGTCGTGTAGATAACTACGATACGGGAGG
GCTTACCATCTGGCCCCAGTGCTGCAATGATACCGCGAGACCCACGCTCACCGGCTCCAGATTTATCAGC
AATAAACCAGCCAGCCGGAAGGGCCGAGCGCAGAAGTGGTCCTGCAACTTTATCCGCCTCCATCCAGTCT
ATTAATTGTTGCCGGGAAGCTAGAGTAAGTAGTTCGCCAGTTAATAGTTTGCGCAACGTTGTTGCCATTG
CTACAGGCATCGTGGTGTCACGCTCGTCGTTTGGTATGGCTTCATTCAGCTCCGGTTCCCAACGATCAAG
GCGAGTTACATGATCCCCCATGTTGTGCAAAAAAGCGGTTAGCTCCTTCGGTCCTCCGATCGTTGTCAGA
AGTAAGTTGGCCGCAGTGTTATCACTCATGGTTATGGCAGCACTGCATAATTCTCTTACTGTCATGCCAT
CCGTAAGATGCTTTTCTGTGACTGGTGAGTACTCAACCAAGTCATTCTGAGAATAGTGTATGCGGCGACC
GAGTTGCTCTTGCCCGGCGTCAATACGGGATAATACCGCGCCACATAGCAGAACTTTAAAAGTGCTCATC
ATTGGAAAACGTTCTTCGGGGCGAAAACTCTCAAGGATCTTACCGCTGTTGAGATCCAGTTCGATGTAAC
CCACTCGTGCACCCAACTGATCTTCAGCATCTTTTACTTTCACCAGCGTTTCTGGGTGAGCAAAAACAGG
AAGGCAAAATGCCGCAAAAAAGGGAATAAGGGCGACACGGAAATGTTGAATACTCATACTCTTCCTTTTT
CAATATTATTGAAGCATTTATCAGGGTTATTGTCTCATGAGCGGATACATATTTGAATGTATTTAGAAAA
ATAAACAAATAGGGGTTCCGCGCACATTTCCCCGAAAAGTGCCACCTAAATTGTAAGCGTTAATATTTTG
TTAAAATTCGCGTTAAATTTTTGTTAAATCAGCTCATTTTTTAACCAATAGGCCGAAATCGGCAAAATCC
CTTATAAATCAAAAGAATAGACCGAGATAGGGT
[37 nt withheld, positions 7874-7910]
AAAGAACGTGGACTCCAACGTCAAAGG
[49 nt withheld, positions 7938-7986]
T
[91 nt withheld, positions 7988-8078]
G
[124 nt withheld, positions 8080-8203]
CCCATTCGCCATTCAGGCTGCGCAACTGTTGGGAAGGGCGATCGGTGCGGGCCTCTTCGCTATTACGCCA
GCTGGCGAAAGGGGGATGTGCTGCAAGGCGATTAAGTTGGGTAACGCCAGGGTTTTCCCAGTCACGACGT
TGTAAAACGACGGCCAGTGAATTGTAATACGACTCACTATAGGGCGAATTGGGTACCACGCG
